Addgene plasmid #128673: pDONR_221_middle-entry_NanoLuc
Purpose: NanoLuc CDS middle entry gateway clone
Depositing lab: Steven Farber. Depositing organization: Carnegie Institution for Science. Publication: The LipoGlo reporter system for sensitive and specific monitoring of atherogenic lipoproteins. Thierer JH, Ekker SC, Farber SA. Nat Commun. 2019 Jul 31;10(1):3426. doi: 10.1038/s41467-019-11259-w. PubMed 31366908.
Backbone
  Vector backbone: pDONR-221
  Backbone manufacturer: Thermofisher
  Backbone size w/o insert (bp): 4762
  Total vector size (bp): 3062
  Modifications to backbone: BP recombination reaction with desired insert
Growth in bacteria
  Bacterial resistance: Kanamycin, 50 μg/mL
  Growth temperature: 37°C
  Growth strain: DH5alpha
  Copy number: Unknown
Gene/Insert
  Gene/Insert name: NanoLuc
  Insert size (bp): 523
Terms and licenses: Academic/Nonprofit Terms; Industry Terms: Not Available to Industry
How to cite: pDONR_221_middle-entry_NanoLuc was a gift from Steven Farber (Addgene plasmid # 128673 ; http://n2t.net/addgene:128673 ; RRID:Addgene_128673)
