[The description below was written by a language model from this plasmid's Addgene catalogue record and pLannotate feature annotations shown in this document.]
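Description:
pDONR_221_middle-entry_NanoLuc is a Gateway entry clone made by BP recombination of a NanoLuc coding sequence into the pDONR-221 donor vector. The finished plasmid is 3,062 bp, smaller than the 4,762 bp parental backbone because the BP reaction swaps out the donor vector's original cassette between the att sites for the much shorter insert of about 520 bp. It is a purely bacterial cloning plasmid, maintained in E. coli through a high-copy ColE1/pUC-type origin and selected with kanamycin via the aph(3')-Ia (KanR) gene.

The payload is a human codon-optimized NanoLuc (Nluc) luciferase open reading frame flanked directly by attL1 and attL2, the configuration of a "middle entry" element in multi-fragment Gateway assembly. No promoter is positioned to drive NanoLuc in this plasmid: the only annotated promoter is a T7 promoter lying outside attL2, and rrnB T1 and T2 terminators sit upstream of attL1, where they insulate the cloned segment from read-through transcription. Expression therefore depends on moving the coding sequence by an LR reaction into a destination vector, typically together with a separate 5' entry clone supplying a promoter and a 3' entry clone supplying a tag or polyadenylation signal. The short lacI, lacZα and RSF ori hits in the feature tables are small fragments of backbone sequence and are not functional units.

The two sequence records (depositor and sequencing result) show the same parts in the same order, offset by a few bases. The associated publication describes a luciferase-based reporter system for monitoring atherogenic lipoproteins, so this clone serves as a modular NanoLuc building block for reporter or fusion constructs.
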