Features (pLannotate 1.2.2; 10 found; start..end, strand, type, name):
    121..213     +  CDS            lacI (fragment): lac repressor; lacI; The lac repressor binds to the lac operator to inhibit transcription in E. coli. This inhibition can be relieved by adding lactose or isopropyl-β-D-thiogalactopyranoside (IPTG).
    268..295     -  terminator     rrnB T2 terminator: transcription terminator T2 from the E. coli rrnB gene
    427..470     +  terminator     rrnB T1 terminator: Escherichia coli rrnB; transcription terminator T1 from the E. coli rrnB gene
    517..553     -  CDS            lacZα (fragment): LacZα fragment of β-galactosidase; lacZ fragment
    569..668     +  protein_bind   attL1: mutant version of attL; recombination site for the Gateway® LR reaction LR Clonase™
    671..1186    +  CDS            Nluc: NanoLuc® luciferase human codon-optimized
   1187..1286    -  protein_bind   attL2: mutant version of attL; recombination site for the Gateway® LR reaction LR Clonase™
   1304..1322    -  promoter       T7 promoter: promoter for bacteriophage T7 RNA polymerase
   1456..2265    +  CDS            KanR: aminoglycoside phosphotransferase; aph(3')-Ia; confers resistance to kanamycin in bacteria or G418 (Geneticin®) in eukaryotes
   2412..3000    +  rep_origin     ori: high-copy-number ColE1/pMB1/pBR322/pUC origin of replication
>Addgene plasmid #128673 | pDONR_221_middle-entry_NanoLuc | depositor full sequence | sequence record 246742 | pDONR_221_middle-entry_NanoLuc sequence 3062 bps
CTTTCCTGCGTTATCCCCTGATTCTGTGGATAACCGTATTACCGCCTTTGAGTGAGCTGATACCGCTCGC
CGCAGCCGAACGACCGAGCGCAGCGAGTCAGTGAGCGAGGAAGCGGAAGAGCGCCCAATACGCAAACCGC
CTCTCCCCGCGCGTTGGCCGATTCATTAATGCAGCTGGCACGACAGGTTTCCCGACTGGAAAGCGGGCAG
TGAGCGCAACGCAATTAATACGCGTACCGCTAGCCAGGAAGAGTTTGTAGAAACGCAAAAAGGCCATCCG
TCAGGATGGCCTTCTGCTTAGTTTGATGCCTGGCAGTTTATGGCGGGCGTCCTGCCCGCCACCCTCCGGG
CCGTTGCTTCACAACGTTCAAATCCGCTCCCGGCGGATTTGTCCTACTCAGGAGAGCGTTCACCGACAAA
CAACAGATAAAACGAAAGGCCCAGTCTTCCGACTGAGCCTTTCGTTTTATTTGATGCCTGGCAGTTCCCT
ACTCTCGCGTTAACGCTAGCATGGATGTTTTCCCAGTCACGACGTTGTAAAACGACGGCCAGTCTTAAGC
TCGGGCCCCAAATAATGATTTTATTTTGACTGATAGTGACCTGTTCGTTGCAACACATTGATGAGCAATG
CTTTTTTATAATGCCAACTTTGTACAAAAAAGCAGGCTTGATGGTCTTCACACTCGAAGATTTCGTTGGG
GACTGGCGACAGACAGCCGGCTACAACCTGGACCAAGTCCTTGAACAGGGAGGTGTGTCCAGTTTGTTTC
AGAATCTCGGGGTGTCCGTAACTCCGATCCAAAGGATTGTCCTGAGCGGTGAAAATGGGCTGAAGATCGA
CATCCATGTCATCATCCCGTATGAAGGTCTGAGCGGCGACCAAATGGGCCAGATCGAAAAAATTTTTAAG
GTGGTGTACCCTGTGGATGATCATCACTTTAAGGTGATCCTGCACTATGGCACACTGGTAATCGACGGGG
TTACGCCGAACATGATCGACTATTTCGGACGGCCGTATGAAGGCATCGCCGTGTTCGACGGCAAAAAGAT
CACTGTAACAGGGACCCTGTGGAACGGCAACAAAATTATCGACGAGCGCCTGATCAACCCCGACGGCTCC
CTGCTGTTCCGAGTAACCATCAACGGAGTGACCGGCTGGCGGCTGTGCGAACGCATTCTGGCGTAAACCC
AGCTTTCTTGTACAAAGTTGGCATTATAAGAAAGCATTGCTTATCAATTTGTTGCAACGAACAGGTCACT
ATCAGTCAAAATAAAATCATTATTTGCCATCCAGCTGATATCCCCTATAGTGAGTCGTATTACATGGTCA
TAGCTGTTTCCTGGCAGCTCTGGCCCGTGTCTCAAAATCTCTGATGTTACATTGCACAAGATAAAATAAT
ATCATCATGAACAATAAAACTGTCTGCTTACATAAACAGTAATACAAGGGGTGTTATGAGCCATATTCAA
CGGGAAACGTCGAGGCCGCGATTAAATTCCAACATGGATGCTGATTTATATGGGTATAAATGGGCTCGCG
ATAATGTCGGGCAATCAGGTGCGACAATCTATCGCTTGTATGGGAAGCCCGATGCGCCAGAGTTGTTTCT
GAAACATGGCAAAGGTAGCGTTGCCAATGATGTTACAGATGAGATGGTCAGACTAAACTGGCTGACGGAA
TTTATGCCTCTTCCGACCATCAAGCATTTTATCCGTACTCCTGATGATGCATGGTTACTCACCACTGCGA
TCCCCGGAAAAACAGCATTCCAGGTATTAGAAGAATATCCTGATTCAGGTGAAAATATTGTTGATGCGCT
GGCAGTGTTCCTGCGCCGGTTGCATTCGATTCCTGTTTGTAATTGTCCTTTTAACAGCGATCGCGTATTT
CGTCTCGCTCAGGCGCAATCACGAATGAATAACGGTTTGGTTGATGCGAGTGATTTTGATGACGAGCGTA
ATGGCTGGCCTGTTGAACAAGTCTGGAAAGAAATGCATAAACTTTTGCCATTCTCACCGGATTCAGTCGT
CACTCATGGTGATTTCTCACTTGATAACCTTATTTTTGACGAGGGGAAATTAATAGGTTGTATTGATGTT
GGACGAGTCGGAATCGCAGACCGATACCAGGATCTTGCCATCCTATGGAACTGCCTCGGTGAGTTTTCTC
CTTCATTACAGAAACGGCTTTTTCAAAAATATGGTATTGATAATCCTGATATGAATAAATTGCAGTTTCA
TTTGATGCTCGATGAGTTTTTCTAATCAGAATTGGTTAATTGGTTGTAACACTGGCAGAGCATTACGCTG
ACTTGACGGGACGGCGCAAGCTCATGACCAAAATCCCTTAACGTGAGTTACGCGTCGTTCCACTGAGCGT
CAGACCCCGTAGAAAAGATCAAAGGATCTTCTTGAGATCCTTTTTTTCTGCGCGTAATCTGCTGCTTGCA
AACAAAAAAACCACCGCTACCAGCGGTGGTTTGTTTGCCGGATCAAGAGCTACCAACTCTTTTTCCGAAG
GTAACTGGCTTCAGCAGAGCGCAGATACCAAATACTGTTCTTCTAGTGTAGCCGTAGTTAGGCCACCACT
TCAAGAACTCTGTAGCACCGCCTACATACCTCGCTCTGCTAATCCTGTTACCAGTGGCTGCTGCCAGTGG
CGATAAGTCGTGTCTTACCGGGTTGGACTCAAGACGATAGTTACCGGATAAGGCGCAGCGGTCGGGCTGA
ACGGGGGGTTCGTGCACACAGCCCAGCTTGGAGCGAACGACCTACACCGAACTGAGATACCTACAGCGTG
AGCTATGAGAAAGCGCCACGCTTCCCGAAGGGAGAAAGGCGGACAGGTATCCGGTAAGCGGCAGGGTCGG
AACAGGAGAGCGCACGAGGGAGCTTCCAGGGGGAAACGCCTGGTATCTTTATAGTCCTGTCGGGTTTCGC
CACCTCTGACTTGAGCGTCGATTTTTGTGATGCTCGTCAGGGGGGCGGAGCCTATGGAAAAACGCCAGCA
ACGCGGCCTTTTTACGGTTCCTGGCCTTTTGCTGGCCTTTTGCTCACATGTT
