Features (pLannotate 1.2.2; 11 found; start..end, strand, type, name):
      3..111     +  rep_origin     RSF ori (fragment): Plasmids containing the RSF 1030 origin of replication can be propagated in E. coli cells that contain additional plasmids with compatible origins.
    113..205     +  CDS            lacI (fragment): lac repressor; lacI; The lac repressor binds to the lac operator to inhibit transcription in E. coli. This inhibition can be relieved by adding lactose or isopropyl-β-D-thiogalactopyranoside (IPTG).
    260..287     -  terminator     rrnB T2 terminator: transcription terminator T2 from the E. coli rrnB gene
    419..462     +  terminator     rrnB T1 terminator: Escherichia coli rrnB; transcription terminator T1 from the E. coli rrnB gene
    509..545     -  CDS            lacZα (fragment): LacZα fragment of β-galactosidase; lacZ fragment
    561..660     +  protein_bind   attL1: mutant version of attL; recombination site for the Gateway® LR reaction LR Clonase™
    663..1178    +  CDS            Nluc: NanoLuc® luciferase human codon-optimized
   1179..1278    -  protein_bind   attL2: mutant version of attL; recombination site for the Gateway® LR reaction LR Clonase™
   1296..1314    -  promoter       T7 promoter: promoter for bacteriophage T7 RNA polymerase
   1448..2257    +  CDS            KanR: aminoglycoside phosphotransferase; aph(3')-Ia; confers resistance to kanamycin in bacteria or G418 (Geneticin®) in eukaryotes
   2404..2992    +  rep_origin     ori: high-copy-number ColE1/pMB1/pBR322/pUC origin of replication
>Addgene plasmid #128673 | pDONR_221_middle-entry_NanoLuc | addgene full sequence | sequence record 251297 | Addgene NGS Result
CGTTATCCCCTGATTCTGTGGATAACCGTATTACCGCCTTTGAGTGAGCTGATACCGCTCGCCGCAGCCG
AACGACCGAGCGCAGCGAGTCAGTGAGCGAGGAAGCGGAAGAGCGCCCAATACGCAAACCGCCTCTCCCC
GCGCGTTGGCCGATTCATTAATGCAGCTGGCACGACAGGTTTCCCGACTGGAAAGCGGGCAGTGAGCGCA
ACGCAATTAATACGCGTACCGCTAGCCAGGAAGAGTTTGTAGAAACGCAAAAAGGCCATCCGTCAGGATG
GCCTTCTGCTTAGTTTGATGCCTGGCAGTTTATGGCGGGCGTCCTGCCCGCCACCCTCCGGGCCGTTGCT
TCACAACGTTCAAATCCGCTCCCGGCGGATTTGTCCTACTCAGGAGAGCGTTCACCGACAAACAACAGAT
AAAACGAAAGGCCCAGTCTTCCGACTGAGCCTTTCGTTTTATTTGATGCCTGGCAGTTCCCTACTCTCGC
GTTAACGCTAGCATGGATGTTTTCCCAGTCACGACGTTGTAAAACGACGGCCAGTCTTAAGCTCGGGCCC
CAAATAATGATTTTATTTTGACTGATAGTGACCTGTTCGTTGCAACAAATTGATGAGCAATGCTTTTTTA
TAATGCCAACTTTGTACAAAAAAGCAGGCTTGATGGTCTTCACACTCGAAGATTTCGTTGGGGACTGGCG
ACAGACAGCCGGCTACAACCTGGACCAAGTCCTTGAACAGGGAGGTGTGTCCAGTTTGTTTCAGAATCTC
GGGGTGTCCGTAACTCCGATCCAAAGGATTGTCCTGAGCGGTGAAAATGGGCTGAAGATCGACATCCATG
TCATCATCCCGTATGAAGGTCTGAGCGGCGACCAAATGGGCCAGATCGAAAAAATTTTTAAGGTGGTGTA
CCCTGTGGATGATCATCACTTTAAGGTGATCCTGCACTATGGCACACTGGTAATCGACGGGGTTACGCCG
AACATGATCGACTATTTCGGACGGCCGTATGAAGGCATCGCCGTGTTCGACGGCAAAAAGATCACTGTAA
CAGGGACCCTGTGGAACGGCAACAAAATTATCGACGAGCGCCTGATCAACCCCGACGGCTCCCTGCTGTT
CCGAGTAACCATCAACGGAGTGACCGGCTGGCGGCTGTGCGAACGCATTCTGGCGTAAACCCAGCTTTCT
TGTACAAAGTTGGCATTATAAGAAAGCATTGCTTATCAATTTGTTGCAACGAACAGGTCACTATCAGTCA
AAATAAAATCATTATTTGCCATCCAGCTGATATCCCCTATAGTGAGTCGTATTACATGGTCATAGCTGTT
TCCTGGCAGCTCTGGCCCGTGTCTCAAAATCTCTGATGTTACATTGCACAAGATAAAAATATATCATCAT
GAACAATAAAACTGTCTGCTTACATAAACAGTAATACAAGGGGTGTTATGAGCCATATTCAACGGGAAAC
GTCGAGGCCGCGATTAAATTCCAACATGGATGCTGATTTATATGGGTATAAATGGGCTCGCGATAATGTC
GGGCAATCAGGTGCGACAATCTATCGCTTGTATGGGAAGCCCGATGCGCCAGAGTTGTTTCTGAAACATG
GCAAAGGTAGCGTTGCCAATGATGTTACAGATGAGATGGTCAGACTAAACTGGCTGACGGAATTTATGCC
TCTTCCGACCATCAAGCATTTTATCCGTACTCCTGATGATGCATGGTTACTCACCACTGCGATCCCCGGA
AAAACAGCATTCCAGGTATTAGAAGAATATCCTGATTCAGGTGAAAATATTGTTGATGCGCTGGCAGTGT
TCCTGCGCCGGTTGCATTCGATTCCTGTTTGTAATTGTCCTTTTAACAGCGATCGCGTATTTCGTCTCGC
TCAGGCGCAATCACGAATGAATAACGGTTTGGTTGATGCGAGTGATTTTGATGACGAGCGTAATGGCTGG
CCTGTTGAACAAGTCTGGAAAGAAATGCATAAACTTTTGCCATTCTCACCGGATTCAGTCGTCACTCATG
GTGATTTCTCACTTGATAACCTTATTTTTGACGAGGGGAAATTAATAGGTTGTATTGATGTTGGACGAGT
CGGAATCGCAGACCGATACCAGGATCTTGCCATCCTATGGAACTGCCTCGGTGAGTTTTCTCCTTCATTA
CAGAAACGGCTTTTTCAAAAATATGGTATTGATAATCCTGATATGAATAAATTGCAGTTTCATTTGATGC
TCGATGAGTTTTTCTAATCAGAATTGGTTAATTGGTTGTAACACTGGCAGAGCATTACGCTGACTTGACG
GGACGGCGCAAGCTCATGACCAAAATCCCTTAACGTGAGTTACGCGTCGTTCCACTGAGCGTCAGACCCC
GTAGAAAAGATCAAAGGATCTTCTTGAGATCCTTTTTTTCTGCGCGTAATCTGCTGCTTGCAAACAAAAA
AACCACCGCTACCAGCGGTGGTTTGTTTGCCGGATCAAGAGCTACCAACTCTTTTTCCGAAGGTAACTGG
CTTCAGCAGAGCGCAGATACCAAATACTGTTCTTCTAGTGTAGCCGTAGTTAGGCCACCACTTCAAGAAC
TCTGTAGCACCGCCTACATACCTCGCTCTGCTAATCCTGTTACCAGTGGCTGCTGCCAGTGGCGATAAGT
CGTGTCTTACCGGGTTGGACTCAAGACGATAGTTACCGGATAAGGCGCAGCGGTCGGGCTGAACGGGGGG
TTCGTGCACACAGCCCAGCTTGGAGCGAACGACCTACACCGAACTGAGATACCTACAGCGTGAGCTATGA
GAAAGCGCCACGCTTCCCGAAGGGAGAAAGGCGGACAGGTATCCGGTAAGCGGCAGGGTCGGAACAGGAG
AGCGCACGAGGGAGCTTCCAGGGGGAAACGCCTGGTATCTTTATAGTCCTGTCGGGTTTCGCCACCTCTG
ACTTGAGCGTCGATTTTTGTGATGCTCGTCAGGGGGGCGGAGCCTATGGAAAAACGCCAGCAACGCGGCC
TTTTTACGGTTCCTGGCCTTTTGCTGGCCTTTTGCTCACATGTTCTTTCCTG
